>Addgene plasmid #77311 | DCLK3 gRNA (BRDN0001144803) | addgene full sequence | sequence record 187514 | Addgene Assembled Sequence
CCCGGGTGCAAAGATGGATAAAGTTTTAAACAGAGAGGAATCTTTGCAGCTAATGGACCTTCTAGGTCTT
GAAAGGAGTGGGAATTGGCTCCGGTGCCCGTCAGTGGGCAGAGCGCACATCGCCCACAGTCCCCGAGAAG
TTGGGGGGAGGGGTCGGCAATTGATCCGGTGCCTAGAGAAGGTGGCGCGGGGTAAACTGGGAAAGTGATG
TCGTGTACTGGCTCCGCCTTTTTCCCGAGGGTGGGGGAGAACCGTATATAAGTGCAGTAGTCGCCGTGAA
CGTTCTTTTTCGCAACGGGTTTGCCGCCAGAACACAGGTAAGTGCCGTGTGTGGTTCCCGCGGGCCTGGC
CTCTTTACGGGTTATGGCCCTTGCGTGCCTTGAATTACTTCCACCTGGCTGCAGTACGTGATTCTTGATC
CCGAGCTTCGGGTTGGAAGTGGGTGGGAGAGTTCGAGGCCTTGCGCTTAAGGAGCCCCTTCGCCTCGTGC
TTGAGTTGAGGCCTGGCCTGGGCGCTGGGGCCGCCGCGTGCGAATCTGGTGGCACCTTCGCGCCTGTCTC
GCTGCTTTCGATAAGTCTCTAGCCATTTAAAATTTTTGATGACCTGCTGCGACGCTTTTTTTCTGGCAAG
ATAGTCTTGTAAATGCGGGCCAAGATCTGCACACTGGTATTTCGGTTTTTGGGGCCGCGGGCGGCGACGG
GGCCCGTGCGTCCCAGCGCACATGTTCGGCGAGGCGGGGCCTGCGAGCGCGGCCACCGAGAATCGGACGG
GGGTAGTCTCAAGCTGGCCGGCCTGCTCTGGTGCCTGGCCTCGCGCCGCCGTGTATCGCCCCGCCCTGGG
CGGCAAGGCTGGCCCGGTCGGCACCAGTTGCGTGAGCGGAAAGATGGCCGCTTCCCGGCCCTGCTGCAGG
GAGCTCAAAATGGAGGACGCGGCGCTCGGGAGAGCGGGCGGGTGAGTCACCCACACAAAGGAAAAGGGCC
TTTCCGTCCTCAGCCGTCGCTTCATGTGACTCCACGGAGTACCGGGCGCCGTCCAGGCACCTCGATTAGT
TCTCGAGCTTTTGGAGTACGTCGTCTTTAGGTTGGGGGGAGGGGTTTTATGCGATGGAGTTTCCCCACAC
TGAGTGGGTGGAGACTGAAGTTAGGCCAGCTTGGCACTTGATGTAATTCTCCTTGGAATTTGCCCTTTTT
GAGTTTGGATCTTGGTTCATTCTCAAGCCTCAGACAGTGGTTCAAAGTTTTTTTCTTCCATTTCAGGTGT
CGTGACGTACGGCCACCATGACCGAGTACAAGCCCACGGTGCGCCTCGCCACCCGCGACGACGTCCCCAG
GGCCGTACGCACCCTCGCCGCCGCGTTCGCCGACTACCCCGCCACGCGCCACACCGTCGATCCGGACCGC
CACATCGAGCGGGTCACCGAGCTGCAAGAACTCTTCCTCACGCGCGTCGGGCTCGACATCGGCAAGGTGT
GGGTCGCGGACGACGGCGCCGCCGTGGCGGTCTGGACCACGCCGGAGAGCGTCGAAGCGGGGGCGGTGTT
CGCCGAGATCGGCCCGCGCATGGCCGAGTTGAGCGGTTCCCGGCTGGCCGCGCAGCAACAGATGGAAGGC
CTCCTGGCGCCGCACCGGCCCAAGGAGCCCGCGTGGTTCCTGGCCACCGTCGGAGTCTCGCCCGACCACC
AGGGCAAGGGTCTGGGCAGCGCCGTCGTGCTCCCCGGAGTGGAGGCGGCCGAGCGCGCCGGGGTGCCCGC
CTTCCTGGAGACCTCCGCGCCCCGCAACCTCCCCTTCTACGAGCGGCTCGGCTTCACCGTCACCGCCGAC
GTCGAGGTGCCCGAAGGACCGCGCACCTGGTGCATGACCCGCAAGCCCGGTGCCTGAACGCGTTAAGTCG
ACAATCAACCTCTGGATTACAAAATTTGTGAAAGATTGACTGGTATTCTTAACTATGTTGCTCCTTTTAC
GCTATGTGGATACGCTGCTTTAATGCCTTTGTATCATGCTATTGCTTCCCGTATGGCTTTCATTTTCTCC
TCCTTGTATAAATCCTGGTTGCTGTCTCTTTATGAGGAGTTGTGGCCCGTTGTCAGGCAACGTGGCGTGG
TGTGCACTGTGTTTGCTGACGCAACCCCCACTGGTTGGGGCATTGCCACCACCTGTCAGCTCCTTTCCGG
GACTTTCGCTTTCCCCCTCCCTATTGCCACGGCGGAACTCATCGCCGCCTGCCTTGCCCGCTGCTGGACA
GGGGCTCGGCTGTTGGGCACTGACAATTCCGTGGTGTTGTCGGGGAAATCATCGTCCTTTCCTTGGCTGC
TCGCCTGTGTTGCCACCTGGATTCTGCGCGGGACGTCCTTCTGCTACGTCCCTTCGGCCCTCAATCCAGC
GGACCTTCCTTCCCGCGGCCTGCTGCCGGCTCTGCGGCCTCTTCCGCGTCTTCGCCTTCGCCCTCAGACG
AGTCGGATCTCCCTTTGGGCCGCCTCCCCGCGTCGACTTTAAGACCAATGACTTACAAGGCAGCTGTAGA
TCTTAGCCACTTTTTAAAAGAAAAGGGGGGACTGGAAGGGCTAATTCACTCCCAACGAAGACAAGATCTG
CTTTTTGCTTGTACTGGGTCTCTCTGGTTAGACCAGATCTGAGCCTGGGAGCTCTCTGGCTAACTAGGGA
ACCCACTGCTTAAGCCTCAATAAAGCTTGCCTTGAGTGCTTCAAGTAGTGTGTGCCCGTCTGTTGTGTGA
CTCTGGTAACTAGAGATCCCTCAGACCCTTTTAGTCAGTGTGGAAAATCTCTAGCAGTACGTATAGTAGT
TCATGTCATCTTATTATTCAGTATTTATAACTTGCAAAGAAATGAATATCAGAGAGTGAGAGGAACTTGT
TTATTGCAGCTTATAATGGTTACAAATAAAGCAATAGCATCACAAATTTCACAAATAAAGCATTTTTTTC
ACTGCATTCTAGTTGTGGTTTGTCCAAACTCATCAATGTATCTTATCATGTCTGGCTCTAGCTATCCCGC
CCCTAACTCCGCCCATCCCGCCCCTAACTCCGCCCAGTTCCGCCCATTCTCCGCCCCATGGCTGACTAAT
TTTTTTTATTTATGCAGAGGCCGAGGCCGCCTCGGCCTCTGAGCTATTCCAGAAGTAGTGAGGAGGCTTT
TTTGGAGGCCTAGGGACGTACCCAATTCGCCCTATAGTGAGTCGTATTACGCGCGCTCACTGGCCGTCGT
TTTACAACGTCGTGACTGGGAAAACCCTGGCGTTACCCAACTTAATCGCCTTGCAGCACATCCCCCTTTC
GCCAGCTGGCGTAATAGCGAAGAGGCCCGCACCGATCGCCCTTCCCAACAGTTGCGCAGCCTGAATGGCG
AATGGG
[124 nt withheld, positions 3367-3490]
C
[91 nt withheld, positions 3492-3582]
A
[49 nt withheld, positions 3584-3632]
CCTTTGACGTTGGAGTCCACGTTCTTT
[37 nt withheld, positions 3660-3696]
ACCCTATCTCGGTCTATTCTTTTGATTTATAAGGGATTTTGCCGATTTCGGCCTATTGGTTAAAAAATGA
GCTGATTTAACAAAAATTTAACGCGAATTTTAACAAAATATTAACGCTTACAATTTAGGTGGCACTTTTC
GGGGAAATGTGCGCGGAACCCCTATTTGTTTATTTTTCTAAATACATTCAAATATGTATCCGCTCATGAG
ACAATAACCCTGATAAATGCTTCAATAATATTGAAAAAGGAAGAGTATGAGTATTCAACATTTCCGTGTC
GCCCTTATTCCCTTTTTTGCGGCATTTTGCCTTCCTGTTTTTGCTCACCCAGAAACGCTGGTGAAAGTAA
AAGATGCTGAAGATCAGTTGGGTGCACGAGTGGGTTACATCGAACTGGATCTCAACAGCGGTAAGATCCT
TGAGAGTTTTCGCCCCGAAGAACGTTTTCCAATGATGAGCACTTTTAAAGTTCTGCTATGTGGCGCGGTA
TTATCCCGTATTGACGCCGGGCAAGAGCAACTCGGTCGCCGCATACACTATTCTCAGAATGACTTGGTTG
AGTACTCACCAGTCACAGAAAAGCATCTTACGGATGGCATGACAGTAAGAGAATTATGCAGTGCTGCCAT
AACCATGAGTGATAACACTGCGGCCAACTTACTTCTGACAACGATCGGAGGACCGAAGGAGCTAACCGCT
TTTTTGCACAACATGGGGGATCATGTAACTCGCCTTGATCGTTGGGAACCGGAGCTGAATGAAGCCATAC
CAAACGACGAGCGTGACACCACGATGCCTGTAGCAATGGCAACAACGTTGCGCAAACTATTAACTGGCGA
ACTACTTACTCTAGCTTCCCGGCAACAATTAATAGACTGGATGGAGGCGGATAAAGTTGCAGGACCACTT
CTGCGCTCGGCCCTTCCGGCTGGCTGGTTTATTGCTGATAAATCTGGAGCCGGTGAGCGTGGGTCTCGCG
GTATCATTGCAGCACTGGGGCCAGATGGTAAGCCCTCCCGTATCGTAGTTATCTACACGACGGGGAGTCA
GGCAACTATGGATGAACGAAATAGACAGATCGCTGAGATAGGTGCCTCACTGATTAAGCATTGGTAACTG
TCAGACCAAGTTTACTCATATATACTTTAGATTGATTTAAAACTTCATTTTTAATTTAAAAGGATCTAGG
TGAAGATCCTTTTTGATAATCTCATGACCAAAATCCCTTAACGTGAGTTTTCGTTCCACTGAGCGTCAGA
CCCCGTAGAAAAGATCAAAGGATCTTCTTGAGATCCTTTTTTTCTGCGCGTAATCTGCTGCTTGCAAACA
AAAAAACCACCGCTACCAGCGGTGGTTTGTTTGCCGGATCAAGAGCTACCAACTCTTTTTCCGAAGGTAA
CTGGCTTCAGCAGAGCGCAGATACCAAATACTGTTCTTCTAGTGTAGCCGTAGTTAGGCCACCACTTCAA
GAACTCTGTAGCACCGCCTACATACCTCGCTCTGCTAATCCTGTTACCAGTGGCTGCTGCCAGTGGCGAT
AAGTCGTGTCTTACCGGGTTGGACTCAAGACGATAGTTACCGGATAAGGCGCAGCGGTCGGGCTGAACGG
GGGGTTCGTGCACACAGCCCAGCTTGGAGCGAACGACCTACACCGAACTGAGATACCTACAGCGTGAGCT
ATGAGAAAGCGCCACGCTTCCCGAAGGGAGAAAGGCGGACAGGTATCCGGTAAGCGGCAGGGTCGGAACA
GGAGAGCGCACGAGGGAGCTTCCAGGGGGAAACGCCTGGTATCTTTATAGTCCTGTCGGGTTTCGCCACC
TCTGACTTGAGCGTCGATTTTTGTGATGCTCGTCAGGGGGGCGGAGCCTATGGAAAAACGCCAGCAACGC
GGCCTTTTTACGGTTCCTGGCCTTTTGCTGGCCTTTTGCTCACATGTTCTTTCCTGCGTTATCCCCTGAT
TCTGTGGATAACCGTATTACCGCCTTTGAGTGAGCTGATACCGCTCGCCGCAGCCGAACGACCGAGCGCA
GCGAGTCAGTGAGCGAGGAAGCGGAAGAGCGCCCAATACGCAAACCGCCTCTCCCCGCGCGTTGGCCGAT
TCATTAATGCAGCTGGCACGACAGGTTTCCCGACTGGAAAGCGGGCAGTGAGCGCAACGCAATTAATGTG
AGTTAGCTCACTCATTAGGCACCCCAGGCTTTACACTTTATGCTTCCGGCTCGTATGTTGTGTGGAATTG
TGAGCGGATAACAATTTCACACAGGAAACAGCTATGACCATGATTACGCCAAGCGCGCAATTAACCCTCA
CTAAAGGGAACAAAAGCTGGAGCTGCAAGCTTAATGTAGTCTTATGCAATACTCTTGTAGTCTTGCAACA
TGGTAACGATGAGTTAGCAACATGCCTTACAAGGAGAGAAAAAGCACCGTGCATGCCGATTGGTGGAAGT
AAGGTGGTACGATCGTGCCTTATTAGGAAGGCAACAGACGGGTCTGACATGGATTGGACGAACCACTGAA
TTGCCGCATTGCAGAGATATTGTATTTAAGTGCCTAGCTCGATACATAAACGGGTCTCTCTGGTTAGACC
AGATCTGAGCCTGGGAGCTCTCTGGCTAACTAGGGAACCCACTGCTTAAGCCTCAATAAAGCTTGCCTTG
AGTGCTTCAAGTAGTGTGTGCCCGTCTGTTGTGTGACTCTGGTAACTAGAGATCCCTCAGACCCTTTTAG
TCAGTGTGGAAAATCTCTAGCAGTGGCGCCCGAACAGGGACTTGAAAGCGAAAGGGAAACCAGAGGAGCT
CTCTCGACGCAGGACTCGGCTTGCTGAAGCGCGCACGGCAAGAGGCGAGGGGCGGCGACTGGTGAGTACG
CCAAAAATTTTGACTAGCGGAGGCTAGAAGGAGAGAGATGGGTGCGAGAGCGTCAGTATTAAGCGGGGGA
GAATTAGATCGCGATGGGAAAAAATTCGGTTAAGGCCAGGGGGAAAGAAAAAATATAAATTAAAACATAT
AGTATGGGCAAGCAGGGAGCTAGAACGATTCGCAGTTAATCCTGGCCTGTTAGAAACATCAGAAGGCTGT
AGACAAATACTGGGACAGCTACAACCATCCCTTCAGACAGGATCAGAAGAACTTAGATCATTATATAATA
CAGTAGCAACCCTCTATTGTGTGCATCAAAGGATAGAGATAAAAGACACCAAGGAAGCTTTAGACAAGAT
AGAGGAAGAGCAAAACAAAAGTAAGACCACCGCACAGCAAGCGGCCGCTGATCTTCAGACCTGGAGGAGG
AGATATGAGGGACAATTGGAGAAGTGAATTATATAAATATAAAGTAGTAAAAATTGAACCATTAGGAGTA
GCACCCACCAAGGCAAAGAGAAGAGTGGTGCAGAGAGAAAAAAGAGCAGTGGGAATAGGAGCTTTGTTCC
TTGGGTTCTTGGGAGCAGCAGGAAGCACTATGGGCGCAGCGTCAATGACGCTGACGGTACAGGCCAGACA
ATTATTGTCTGGTATAGTGCAGCAGCAGAACAATTTGCTGAGGGCTATTGAGGCGCAACAGCATCTGTTG
CAACTCACAGTCTGGGGCATCAAGCAGCTCCAGGCAAGAATCCTGGCTGTGGAAAGATACCTAAAGGATC
AACAGCTCCTGGGGATTTGGGGTTGCTCTGGAAAACTCATTTGCACCACTGCTGTGCCTTGGAATGCTAG
TTGGAGTAATAAATCTCTGGAACAGATTTGGAATCACACGACCTGGATGGAGTGGGACAGAGAAATTAAC
AATTACACAAGCTTAATACACTCCTTAATTGAAGAATCGCAAAACCAGCAAGAAAAGAATGAACAAGAAT
TATTGGAATTAGATAAATGGGCAAGTTTGTGGAATTGGTTTAACATAACAAATTGGCTGTGGTATATAAA
ATTATTCATAATGATAGTAGGAGGCTTGGTAGGTTTAAGAATAGTTTTTGCTGTACTTTCTATAGTGAAT
AGAGTTAGGCAGGGATATTCACCATTATCGTTTCAGACCCACCTCCCAACCCCGAGGGGACCCAGAGAGG
GCCTATTTCCCATGATTCCTTCATATTTGCATATACGATACAAGGCTGTTAGAGAGATAATTAGAATTAA
TTTGACTGTAAACACAAAGATATTAGTACAAAATACGTGACGTAGAAAGTAATAATTTCTTGGGTAGTTT
GCAGTTTTAAAATTATGTTTTAAAATGGACTATCATATGCTTACCGTAACTTGAAAGTATTTCGATTTCT
TGGCTTTATATATCTTGTGGAAAGGACGAAACACCGCATCTAGTGAAAGCTCCTCGGTTTTAGAGCTAGA
AATAGCAAGTTAAAATAAGGCTAGTCCGTTATCAACTTGAAAAAGTGGCACCGAGTCGGTGCTTTTTTAA
GCTTGGCGTAACTAGATCTTGAGACAAATGGCAGTATTCATCCACAATTTTAAAAGAAAAGGGGGGATTG
GGGGGTACAGTGCAGGGGAAAGAATAGTAGACATAATAGCAACAGACATACAAACTAAAGAATTACAAAA
ACAAATTACAAAAATTCAAAATTTTCGGGTTTATTACAGGGACAGCAGAGATCCACTTTGGCGCCGGCTC
GAGGGGG
Features (pLannotate 1.2.2; 29 found; start..end, strand, type, name):
     14..80      +  CDS            small t antigen (fragment): SV40 (simian virus 40) small t antigen
    106..317     +  promoter       EF-1α core promoter: core promoter for human elongation factor EF-1α
    318..1256    +  intron         EF-1α intron A: intron upstream of the start codon of human EF-1α
   1278..1877    +  CDS            PuroR (fragment): puromycin N-acetyltransferase; pac from Streptomyces; confers resistance to puromycin
   1893..2481    +  misc_feature   WPRE: woodchuck hepatitis virus posttranscriptional regulatory element
   2532..2551    +  misc_feature   cPPT/CTS (fragment): central polypurine tract and central termination sequence of HIV-1
   2553..2786    +  LTR            3' LTR (ΔU3): self-inactivating 3' long terminal repeat (LTR) from HIV-1
   2864..2985    +  polyA_signal   SV40 poly(A) signal: SV40 polyadenylation signal
   3025..3160    +  rep_origin     SV40 ori: SV40 origin of replication
   3181..3199    -  promoter       T7 promoter: promoter for bacteriophage T7 RNA polymerase
   3207..3362    +  CDS            lacZα (fragment): LacZα fragment of β-galactosidase; lacZ fragment
   3367..3795    +  rep_origin     f1 ori (sequence partly withheld): f1 bacteriophage origin of replication; arrow indicates direction of (+) strand synthesis
   3848..3952    +  promoter       AmpR promoter: bla
   3953..4813    +  CDS            AmpR: β-lactamase; bla; confers resistance to ampicillin, carbenicillin, and related antibiotics
   4984..5572    +  rep_origin     ori: high-copy-number ColE1/pMB1/pBR322/pUC origin of replication
   5755..5847    +  CDS            lacI (fragment): lac repressor; lacI; The lac repressor binds to the lac operator to inhibit transcription in E. coli. This inhibition can be relieved by adding lactose or isopropyl-β-D-thiogalactopyranoside (IPTG).
   5860..5881    +  protein_bind   CAP binding site: CAP binding activates transcription in the presence of cAMP. E. coli catabolite activator protein
   5896..5926    +  promoter       lac promoter: promoter for the E. coli lac operon
   5934..5950    +  protein_bind   lac operator: The lac repressor binds to the lac operator to inhibit transcription in E. coli. This inhibition can be relieved by adding lactose or isopropyl-β-D-thiogalactopyranoside (IPTG). lac repressor encoded by lacI
   5995..6013    +  promoter       T3 promoter: promoter for bacteriophage T3 RNA polymerase
   6041..6267    +  promoter       RSV promoter: Rous sarcoma virus enhancer/promoter
   6268..6448    +  LTR            5' LTR (truncated): truncated 5' long terminal repeat (LTR) from HIV-1
   6495..6620    +  misc_feature   HIV-1 Ψ: packaging signal of human immunodeficiency virus type 1
   6604..6967    +  CDS            HIV-1 gag (fragment): gag protein from human immunodeficiency virus 1; gag
   7113..7346    +  misc_feature   RRE: The Rev response element (RRE) of HIV-1 allows for Rev-dependent mRNA export from the nucleus to the cytoplasm.
   7723..7749    +  CDS            Rev (fragment): human immunodeficiency virus 1 (HIV-1) Rev protein; rev; enhances nuclear export of unspliced and incompletely spliced viral mRNAs
   7753..7993    +  promoter       U6 promoter: RNA polymerase III promoter for human U6 snRNA
   8023..8098    +  misc_RNA       gRNA scaffold: guide RNA scaffold for the Streptococcus pyogenes CRISPR/Cas9 system
   8154..8271    +  misc_feature   cPPT/CTS: central polypurine tract and central termination sequence of HIV-1
