[The description below was written by a language model from this plasmid's Addgene catalogue record and pLannotate feature annotations shown in this document.]
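Description:
DCLK3 gRNA (BRDN0001144803) is a third-generation lentiviral guide RNA plasmid built on the lentiGuide-Puro backbone and designed to direct Streptococcus pyogenes Cas9 to the human DCLK3 gene (doublecortin-like kinase 3; guide designed against NM_033403.1). It is propagated in E. coli as a high-copy plasmid through a ColE1/pUC-type origin with ampicillin selection (AmpR, β-lactamase). The backbone also carries an f1 origin, an SV40 origin and poly(A) signal, and remnants of lac and T7/T3 cloning-vector sequences.

The lentiviral transfer cassette begins with an RSV promoter fused to a truncated HIV-1 5' LTR, which makes genomic RNA production Tat-independent. This is followed by the Ψ packaging signal with a partial gag fragment, the Rev response element for nuclear export of the unspliced genome, and a cPPT/CTS element. It ends in a ΔU3 self-inactivating 3' LTR.

Between the LTRs are two expression units. In the first, a human U6 RNA polymerase III promoter drives the DCLK3-specific 20-nt spacer joined to the Cas9 gRNA scaffold. In the second, the EF-1α core promoter with its intron A drives puromycin N-acetyltransferase, followed by a WPRE to boost transcript expression, allowing puromycin selection of transduced mammalian cells.

The plasmid does not encode Cas9, so it must be paired with a separate Cas9 vector such as lentiCas9-Blast or used in cells that already express Cas9. It is an individual clone from a human kinome gRNA collection associated with work on optimized sgRNA design, and it is suited to knocking out DCLK3 in human cells by lentiviral delivery.
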