Addgene plasmid #77311: DCLK3 gRNA (BRDN0001144803)
Purpose: 3rd generation lentiviral gRNA plasmid targeting human DCLK3
Depositing lab: John Doench & David Root. Depositing organization: Broad Institute. Publication: Optimized sgRNA design to maximize activity and minimize off-target effects of CRISPR-Cas9. Doench JG, Fusi N, Sullender M, Hegde M, Vaimberg EW, Donovan KF, Smith I, Tothova Z, Wilen C, Orchard R, Virgin HW, Listgarten J, Root DE. Nat Biotechnol. 2016 Jan 18. doi: 10.1038/nbt.3437. PubMed 26780180.
Backbone
  Vector backbone: lentiGuide-Puro
  Backbone manufacturer: Zhang Lab (Addgene plasmid # 52963)
  Vector type: Mammalian Expression, Lentiviral, CRISPR
  Selectable markers: Puromycin
Growth in bacteria
  Bacterial resistance: Ampicillin, 100 μg/mL
  Growth temperature: 37°C
  Growth strain: DH5alpha
  Copy number: High Copy
Gene/Insert
  Gene/Insert name: DCLK3 (alt names: DCLK3; NM_033403.1)
  gRNA/shRNA sequence: CATCTAGTGAAAGCTCCTCG
  Species: H. sapiens (human)
  Entrez Gene: DCLK3 (a.k.a. CLR, DCAMKL3, DCDC3C, DCK3)
  Promoter: hU6
  Cloning method: Unknown
  Sequencing primers: 5′ U6-F; 3′ pS2-R
Terms and licenses: Academic/Nonprofit Terms; Industry Terms: Not Available to Industry
Depositor comments: The gRNA was designed to target the following Genbank reference sequence(s): NM_033403.1. Note that this plasmid does NOT contain Cas9. It should be used in conjunction with lentiCas9-Blast (Addgene #52962) or otherwise with cell lines already expressing Cas9. Browse the full kinome gRNA library at http://www.addgene.org/pooled-library/broadgpp-human-kinome/ or visit http://www.broadinstitute.org/rnai/public/ for detailed protocols and information.
How to cite: DCLK3 gRNA (BRDN0001144803) was a gift from John Doench & David Root (Addgene plasmid # 77311 ; http://n2t.net/addgene:77311 ; RRID:Addgene_77311)
