>Addgene plasmid #77311 | DCLK3 gRNA (BRDN0001144803) | depositor partial sequence | sequence record 144771 | Target Sequence
CATCTAGTGAAAGCTCCTCG
