>Addgene plasmid #77311 | DCLK3 gRNA (BRDN0001144803) | addgene partial sequence | sequence record 187513 | hU6-F
TAGAAAGTAATAATTTCTTGGGTAGTTTGCAGTTTTAAAATTATGTTTTAAAATGGACTATCATATGCTT
ACCGTAACTTGAAAGTATTTCGATTTCTTGGCTTTATATATCTTGTGGAAAGGACGAAACACCGCATCTA
GTGAAAGCTCCTCGGTTTTAGAGCTAGAAATAGCAAGTTAAAATAAGGCTAGTCCGTTATCAACTTGAAA
AAGTGGCACCGAGTCGGTGCTTTTTTAAGCTTGGCGTAACTAGATCTTGAGACAAATGGCAGTATTCATC
CACAATTTTAAAAGAAAAGGGGGGATTGGGGGGTACAGTGCAGGGGAAAGAATAGTAGACATAATAGCAA
CAGACATACAAACTAAAGAATTACAAAAACAAATTACAAAAATTCAAAATTTTCGGGTTTATTACAGGGA
CAGCAGAGATCCACTTTGGCGCCGGCTCGAGGGGGCCCGGGTGCAAAGATGGATAAAGTTTTAAACAGAG
AGGAATCTTTGCAGCTAATGGACCTTCTAGGTCTTGAAAGGAGTGGGAATTGGCTCCGGTGCCCGTCAGT
GGGCAGAGCG
